Addgene plasmid #26650: pFLAG-Fbw7α-3'UTR
Depositing lab: Alex Minella. Depositing organization: Northwestern University. Publication: MicroRNA-223 regulates cyclin E activity by modulating expression of F-box and WD-40 domain protein 7. Xu Y, Sengupta T, Kukreja L, Minella AC. J Biol Chem. 2010 Nov 5;285(45):34439-46. doi: 10.1074/jbc.M110.152306. Epub 2010 Sep 7. PubMed 20826802.
Backbone
  Vector backbone: p3XFLAG-Myc-CMV
  Backbone manufacturer: Sigma
  Backbone size w/o insert (bp): 4800
  Vector type: Mammalian Expression
Growth in bacteria
  Bacterial resistance: Ampicillin, 100 μg/mL
  Growth temperature: 37°C
  Growth strain: DH5alpha
  Copy number: High Copy
Gene/Insert
  Gene/Insert name: Fbw7α
  Species: H. sapiens (human)
  Insert size (bp): 5467
  Tag / fusion protein: 3XFLAG (N terminal on insert)
  Cloning method: Restriction Enzyme; 5′ cloning site HindIII (not destroyed); 3′ cloning site EcoRI (not destroyed)
  Sequencing primers: 5′ CMV-F; 3′ hGH-pA-R
Terms and licenses: Academic/Nonprofit Terms; Industry Terms: Not Available to Industry
Depositor comments: 3'UTR of FBXW7 immediately follows the stop codon at the end of the FBXW7 reading frame. C-terminal myc tag present in vector will not be expressed as fusion protein due to FBXW7 stop codon. Addgene NGS results identified a D705E variant on the C-terminus of FBXW7, which also lacks the final two residues (MK).
How to cite: pFLAG-Fbw7α-3'UTR was a gift from Alex Minella (Addgene plasmid # 26650 ; http://n2t.net/addgene:26650 ; RRID:Addgene_26650)
