[The description below was written by a language model from this plasmid's Addgene catalogue record and pLannotate feature annotations shown in this document.]
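Description:
pFLAG-Fbw7α-3'UTR is a mammalian expression plasmid built on the Sigma p3XFLAG-Myc-CMV backbone. It carries human FBXW7 (Fbw7α isoform, an F-box and WD-40 domain protein) together with its native 3' untranslated region. It is propagated in E. coli as a high-copy plasmid through a ColE1/pUC-type origin and selected with ampicillin via the β-lactamase gene. An f1 origin is also present, along with remnants of lacZα, lacI and lac promoter/operator elements and a T7 promoter. An SV40 enhancer/early promoter is annotated downstream of the expression cassette, but no mammalian selection marker appears in the feature table.

Expression is driven by the human CMV immediate-early enhancer and promoter. This is followed by an N-terminal 3xFLAG epitope (with an enterokinase cleavage site) fused to the FBXW7 coding sequence, which was cloned between HindIII and EcoRI. According to the depositor, the FBXW7 3'UTR begins immediately after the stop codon. It presumably accounts for the unannotated stretch between the coding sequence and the hGH polyadenylation signal. Because of that stop codon, the vector's C-terminal Myc tag is not translated. Repository sequencing found a D705E variant near the C-terminus, and the reading frame lacks the final two residues.

The sequenced record is 8,264 nt. This is shorter than the sum of the listed backbone and insert sizes, so the catalogue sizes should be treated as approximate. Keeping the 3'UTR makes the FLAG-tagged transcript subject to post-transcriptional control. This fits the associated study of microRNA-223 regulating Fbw7 expression and, through it, cyclin E activity.
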