Features (pLannotate 1.2.2; 18 found; start..end, strand, type, name):
      4..158     -  CDS            lacZα (fragment): LacZα fragment of β-galactosidase; lacZ fragment
    318..697     +  enhancer       CMV enhancer: human cytomegalovirus immediate early enhancer
    699..898     +  promoter       CMV promoter: human cytomegalovirus (CMV) immediate early promoter
    931..996     +  CDS            3xFLAG: three tandem FLAG® epitope tags, followed by an enterokinase cleavage site
   1000..3114    +  CDS            FBXW7: FBXW7_HUMAN - Also known as FBW7 From Homo sapiens (Human).
   4520..4536    -  misc_feature   MCS (fragment): pUC18/19 multiple cloning site
   4551..4568    -  misc_feature   MCS (fragment): pUC18/19 multiple cloning site
   4605..5227    +  polyA_signal   hGH poly(A) signal: human growth hormone polyadenylation signal
   5256..5585    +  promoter       SV40 promoter: SV40 enhancer and early promoter
   5624..5642    -  promoter       T7 promoter: promoter for bacteriophage T7 RNA polymerase
   5680..5696    -  protein_bind   lac operator: The lac repressor binds to the lac operator to inhibit transcription in E. coli. This inhibition can be relieved by adding lactose or isopropyl-β-D-thiogalactopyranoside (IPTG). lac repressor encoded by lacI
   5704..5734    -  promoter       lac promoter: promoter for the E. coli lac operon
   5749..5770    -  protein_bind   CAP binding site: CAP binding activates transcription in the presence of cAMP. E. coli catabolite activator protein
   5783..5875    -  CDS            lacI (fragment): lac repressor; lacI; The lac repressor binds to the lac operator to inhibit transcription in E. coli. This inhibition can be relieved by adding lactose or isopropyl-β-D-thiogalactopyranoside (IPTG).
   6058..6646    -  rep_origin     ori: high-copy-number ColE1/pMB1/pBR322/pUC origin of replication
   6817..7677    -  CDS            AmpR: β-lactamase; bla; confers resistance to ampicillin, carbenicillin, and related antibiotics
   7678..7782    -  promoter       AmpR promoter: bla
   7809..8237    +  rep_origin     f1 ori (sequence partly withheld): f1 bacteriophage origin of replication; arrow indicates direction of (+) strand synthesis
>Addgene plasmid #26650 | pFLAG-Fbw7α-3'UTR | addgene full sequence | sequence record 214193 | Addgene NGS Result
CCATTCGCCATTCAGGCTGCGCAACTGTTGGGAAGGGCGATCGGTGCGGGCCTCTTCGCTATTACGCCAG
CTGGCGAAAGGGGGATGTGCTGCAAGGCGATTAAGTTGGGTAACGCCAGGGTTTTCCCAGTCACGACGTT
GTAAAACGACGGCCAGTGCCAAGCTGATCTATACATTGAATCAATATTGGCAATTAGCCATATTAGTCAT
TGGTTATATAGCATAAATCAATATTGGCTATTGGCCATTGCATACGTTGTATCTATATCATAATATGTAC
ATTTATATTGGCTCATGTCCAATATGACCGCCATGTTGACATTGATTATTGACTAGTTATTAATAGTAAT
CAATTACGGGGTCATTAGTTCATAGCCCATATATGGAGTTCCGCGTTACATAACTTACGGTAAATGGCCC
GCCTGGCTGACCGCCCAACGACCCCCGCCCATTGACGTCAATAATGACGTATGTTCCCATAGTAACGCCA
ATAGGGACTTTCCATTGACGTCAATGGGTGGAGTATTTACGGTAAACTGCCCACTTGGCAGTACATCAAG
TGTATCATATGCCAAGTCCGCCCCCTATTGACGTCAATGACGGTAAATGGCCCGCCTGGCATTATGCCCA
GTACATGACCTTACGGGACTTTCCTACTTGGCAGTACATCTACGTATTAGTCATCGCTATTACCATGGTG
ATGCGGTTTTGGCAGTACACCAATGGGCGTGGATAGCGGTTTGACTCACGGGGATTTCCAAGTCTCCACC
CCATTGACGTCAATGGGAGTTTGTTTTGGCACCAAAATCAACGGGACTTTCCAAAATGTCGTAATAACCC
CGCCCCGTTGACGCAAATGGGCGGTAGGCGTGTACGGTGGGAGGTCTATATAAGCAGAGCTCGTTTAGTG
AACCGTCAGAATTAACCATGGACTACAAAGACCATGACGGTGATTATAAAGATCATGACATCGATTACAA
GGATGACGATGACAAGCTTATGAATCAGGAACTGCTCTCTGTGGGCAGCAAAAGACGACGAACTGGAGGC
TCTCTGAGAGGTAACCCTTCCTCAAGCCAGGTAGATGAAGAACAGATGAATCGTGTGGTAGAGGAGGAAC
AGCAACAGCAACTCAGACAACAAGAGGAGGAGCACACTGCAAGGAATGGTGAAGTTGTTGGAGTAGAACC
TAGACCTGGAGGCCAAAATGATTCCCAGCAAGGACAGTTGGAAGAAAACAATAATAGATTTATTTCGGTA
GATGAGGACTCCTCAGGAAACCAAGAAGAACAAGAGGAAGATGAAGAACATGCTGGTGAACAAGATGAGG
AGGATGAGGAGGAGGAGGAGATGGACCAGGAGAGTGACGATTTTGATCAGTCTGATGATAGTAGCAGAGA
AGATGAACATACACATACTAACAGTGTCACGAACTCCAGTAGTATTGTGGACCTGCCCGTTCACCAACTC
TCCTCCCCATTCTATACAAAAACAACAAAAATGAAAAGAAAGTTGGACCATGGTTCTGAGGTCCGCTCTT
TTTCTTTGGGAAAGAAACCATGCAAAGTCTCAGAATATACAAGTACCACTGGGCTTGTACCATGTTCAGC
AACACCAACAACTTTTGGGGACCTCAGAGCAGCCAATGGCCAAGGGCAACAACGACGCCGAATTACATCT
GTCCAGCCACCTACAGGCCTCCAGGAATGGCTAAAAATGTTTCAGAGCTGGAGTGGACCAGAGAAATTGC
TTGCTTTAGATGAACTCATTGATAGTTGTGAACCAACACAAGTAAAACATATGATGCAAGTGATAGAACC
CCAGTTTCAACGAGACTTCATTTCATTGCTCCCTAAAGAGTTGGCACTCTATGTGCTTTCATTCCTGGAA
CCCAAAGACCTGCTACAAGCAGCTCAGACATGTCGCTACTGGAGAATTTTGGCTGAAGACAACCTTCTCT
GGAGAGAGAAATGCAAAGAAGAGGGGATTGATGAACCATTGCACATCAAGAGAAGAAAAGTAATAAAACC
AGGTTTCATACACAGTCCATGGAAAAGTGCATACATCAGACAGCACAGAATTGATACTAACTGGAGGCGA
GGAGAACTCAAATCTCCTAAGGTGCTGAAAGGACATGATGATCATGTGATCACATGCTTACAGTTTTGTG
GTAACCGAATAGTTAGTGGTTCTGATGACAACACTTTAAAAGTTTGGTCAGCAGTCACAGGCAAATGTCT
GAGAACATTAGTGGGACATACAGGTGGAGTATGGTCATCACAAATGAGAGACAACATCATCATTAGTGGA
TCTACAGATCGGACACTCAAAGTGTGGAATGCAGAGACTGGAGAATGTATACACACCTTATATGGGCATA
CTTCCACTGTGCGTTGTATGCATCTTCATGAAAAAAGAGTTGTTAGCGGTTCTCGAGATGCCACTCTTAG
GGTTTGGGATATTGAGACAGGCCAGTGTTTACATGTTTTGATGGGTCATGTTGCAGCAGTCCGCTGTGTT
CAATATGATGGCAGGAGGGTTGTTAGTGGAGCATATGATTTTATGGTAAAGGTGTGGGATCCAGAGACTG
AAACCTGTCTACACACGTTGCAGGGGCATACTAATAGAGTCTATTCATTACAGTTTGATGGTATCCATGT
GGTGAGTGGATCTCTTGATACATCAATCCGTGTTTGGGATGTGGAGACAGGGAATTGCATTCACACGTTA
ACAGGGCACCAGTCGTTAACAAGTGGAATGGAACTCAAAGACAATATTCTTGTCTCTGGGAATGCAGATT
CTACAGTTAAAATCTGGGATATCAAAACAGGACAGTGTTTACAAACATTGCAAGGTCCCAACAAGCATCA
GAGTGCTGTGACCTGTTTACAGTTCAACAAGAACTTTGTAATTACCAGCTCAGATGATGGAACTGTAAAA
CTATGGGACTTGAAAACGGGTGAATTTATTCGAAACCTAGTCACATTGGAGAGTGGGGGGAGTGGGGGAG
TTGTGTGGCGGATCAGAGCCTCAAACACAAAGCTGGTGTGTGCAGTTGGGAGTCGGAATGGGACTGAAGA
AACCAAGCTGCTGGTGCTGGACTTTGATGTGGAATGAAGTGAGAATTGTGTAGACGATATACTCCCTGCC
CTTCCCCCTGCAAAAAGAAAAAAAGAAAAGAAAAAGAAAAAAATCCCTTGTTCTCAGTGGTGCAGGATGT
TGGCTTGGGGCAACAGATTGAAAAGACCTACAGACTAAGAAGGAAAAGAAGAAGAGATGACAAACCATAA
CTGACAAGAGAGGCGTCTGCTGTCTCATCACATAAAAGGCTTCACTCTTGACTGAGGGCAGCTTTGCAAA
ATGAGACTTTCTAAAACAAACCAGGTGCAATTATTTCTTTATTTTCTTCTCCAGTGGTCATTGGGCAGTG
TTAATGCTGAAACATCATTACAGATTCTGCTAGCCTGTTCTTTTACCACTGACAGCTAGACACCTAGAAA
GGAACTGCAATAATATCAAAACAAGTACTGGTTGACTTTCTAATTAGAGAGCATCTGCAACAAAAAGTCA
TTTTTCAGGAGTGGAAAAGCTTAAAAAAATTACTGTGAATTGTTTTTGTACAGTTATCATGAAAAGCTTT
TTTTTTTTTCTTCTTGCCAACCATTGCCAATGTCAATCAATCACAGTATTAGCCTCTGTTAATCTATTTA
CTGTTGCTTCCATATACATTCTTCAATGCATATGTTGCTCAAAGGTGGCAAGTTGTCCTGGGTTCTGTGA
GTCCTGAGATGGATTTAATTCTTGATGCTGGTGCTGGAAGTAGGTCTTCAAATATGGGATTGTTGTCCCA
ACCCTGTACTGTACTCCCAGTGGCCAAACTTATTTATGCTGCTAAATGAAAGAAAGAAAAAAGCAAATTA
TTTTTTTTTATTTTTTTTTCTGCTGTGACGTTTTAGTCCCAGACTGAATTCCAAATTTGCTCTAGTTTGG
TTATGGAAAAAAGACTTTTTGCCACTGAAACTTGAGCCATCTGTGCCTCTAAGAGGCTGAGAATGGAAGA
GTTTCAGATAATAAAGAGTGAAGTTTGCCTGCAAGTAAAGAATTGAGAGTGTGTGCAAAGCTTATTTTCT
TTTATCTGGGCAAAAATTAAAACACATTCCTTGGAACAGAGCTATTACTTGCCTGTTCTGTGGAGAAACT
TTTCTTTTTGAGGGCTGTGGTGAATGGATGAACGTACATCGTAAAACTGACAAAATATTTTAAAAATATA
TAAAACACAAAATTAAAATAAAGTTGCTGGTCAGTCTTAGTGTTTTACAGTATTTGGGAAAACAACTGTT
ACAGTTTTATTGCTCTGAGTAACTGACAAAGCAGAAACTATTCAGTTTTTGTAGTAAAGGCGTCACATGC
AAACAAACAAAATGAATGAAACAGTCAAATGGTTTGCCTCATTCTCCAAGAGCCACAACTCAAGCTGAAC
TGTGAAAGTGGTTTAACACTAGATCTGATATCGGTACCAGTCGACTCTAGAGGATCTGATATCGGTACCA
GTCGACTCTAGAGGATCCGAACAAAAACTCATCTCAGAAGAGGATCTGTGACCCGGGTGGCATCCCTGTG
ACCCCTCCCCAGTGCCTCTCCTGGCCCTGGAAGTTGCCACTCCAGTGCCCACCAGCCTTGTCCTAATAAA
ATTAAGTTGCATCATTTTGTCTGACTAGGTGTCCTTCTATAATATTATGGGGTGGAGGGGGGTGGTATGG
AGCAAGGGGCAAGTTGGGAAGACAACCTGTAGGGCCTGCGGGGTCTATTGGGAACCAAGCTGGAGTGCAG
TGGCACAATCTTGGCTCACTGCAATCTCCGCCTCCTGGGTTCAAGCGATTCTCCTGCCTCAGCCTCCCGA
GTTGTTGGGATTCCAGGCATGCATGACCAGGCTCAGCTAATTTTTGTTTTTTTGGTAGAGACGGGGTTTC
ACCATATTGGCCAGGCTGGTCTCCAACTCCTAATCTCAGGTGATCTACCCACCTTGGCCTCCCAAATTGC
TGGGATTACAGGCGTGAACCACTGCTCCCTTCCCTGTCCTTCTGATTTTAAAATAACTATACCAGCAGGA
GGACGTCCAGACACAGCATAGGCTACCTGGCCATGCCCAACCGGTGGGACATTTGAGTTGCTTGCTTGGC
ACTGTCCTCTCATGCGTTGGGTCCACTCAGTAGATGCCTGTTGAATTGGGTACGCGGCCAGCTTGGCTGT
GGAATGTGTGTCAGTTAGGGTGTGGAAAGTCCCCAGGCTCCCCAGCAGGCAGAAGTATGCAAAGCATGCA
TCTCAATTAGTCAGCAACCAGGTGTGGAAAGTCCCCAGGCTCCCCAGCAGGCAGAAGTATGCAAAGCATG
CATCTCAATTAGTCAGCAACCATAGTCCCGCCCCTAACTCCGCCCATCCCGCCCCTAACTCCGCCCAGTT
CCGCCCATTCTCCGCCCCATGGCTGACTAATTTTTTTTATTTATGCAGAGGCCGAGGCCGCCTCGGCCTC
TGAGCTATTCCAGAAGTAGTGAGGAGGCTTTTTTGGAGGCCTAGGCTTTTGCAAAAAGCTCCTCGAGGAA
CTGAAAAACCAGAAAGTTAATTCCCTATAGTGAGTCGTATTAAATTCGTAATCATGTCATAGCTGTTTCC
TGTGTGAAATTGTTATCCGCTCACAATTCCACACAACATACGAGCCGGAAGCATAAAGTGTAAAGCCTGG
GGTGCCTAATGAGTGAGCTAACTCACATTAATTGCGTTGCGCTCACTGCCCGCTTTCCAGTCGGGAAACC
TGTCGTGCCAGCTGCATTAATGAATCGGCCAACGCGCGGGGAGAGGCGGTTTGCGTATTGGGCGCTCTTC
CGCTTCCTCGCTCACTGACTCGCTGCGCTCGGTCGTTCGGCTGCGGCGAGCGGTATCAGCTCACTCAAAG
GCGGTAATACGGTTATCCACAGAATCAGGGGATAACGCAGGAAAGAACATGTGAGCAAAAGGCCAGCAAA
AGGCCAGGAACCGTAAAAAGGCCGCGTTGCTGGCGTTTTTCCATAGGCTCCGCCCCCCTGACGAGCATCA
CAAAAATCGACGCTCAAGTCAGAGGTGGCGAAACCCGACAGGACTATAAAGATACCAGGCGTTTCCCCCT
GGAAGCTCCCTCGTGCGCTCTCCTGTTCCGACCCTGCCGCTTACCGGATACCTGTCCGCCTTTCTCCCTT
CGTGAAGCGTGGCGCTTTCTCATAGCTCACGCTGTAGGTATCTCAGTTCGGTGTAGGTCGTTCGCTCCAA
GCTGGGCTGTGTGCACGAACCCCCCGTTCAGCCCGACCGCTGCGCCTTATCCGGTAACTATCGTCTTGAG
TCCAACCCGGTAAGACACGACTTATCGCCACTGGCAGCAGCCACTGGTAACAGGATTAGCAGAGCGAGGT
ATGTAGGCGGTGCTACAGAGTTCTTGAAGTGGTGGCCTAACTACGGCTACACTAGAAGAACAGTATTTGG
TATCTGCGCTCTGCTGAAGCCAGTTACCTTCGGAAAAAGAGTTGGTAGCTCTTGATCCGGCAAACAAACC
ACCGCTGGTAGCGGTGGTTTTTTTGTTTGCAAGCAGCAGATTACGCGCAGAAAAAAAGGATCTCAAGAAG
ATCCTTTGATCTTTTCTACGGGGTCTGACGCTCAGTGGAACGAAAACTCACGTTAAGGGATTTTGGTCAT
GAGATTATCAAAAAGGATCTTCACCTAGATCCTTTTAAATTAAAAATGAAGTTTTAAATCAATCTAAAGT
ATATATGAGTAAACTTGGTCTGACAGTTACCAATGCTTAATCAGTGAGGCACCTATCTCAGCGATCTGTC
TATTTCGTTCATCCATAGTTGCCTGACTCCCCGTCGTGTAGATAACTACGATACGGGAGGGCTTACCATC
TGGCCCCAGTGCTGCAATGATACCGCGAGACCCACGCTCACCGGCTCCAGATTTATCAGCAATAAACCAG
CCAGCCGGAAGGGCCGAGCGCAGAAGTGGTCCTGCAACTTTATCCGCCTCCATCCAGTCTATTAATTGTT
GCCGGGAAGCTAGAGTAAGTAGTTCGCCAGTTAATAGTTTGCGCAACGTTGTTGCCATTGCTACAGGCAT
CGTGGTGTCACGCTCGTCGTTTGGTATGGCTTCATTCAGCTCCGGTTCCCAACGATCAAGGCGAGTTACA
TGATCCCCCATGTTGTGCAAAAAAGCGGTTAGCTCCTTCGGTCCTCCGATCGTTGTCAGAAGTAAGTTGG
CCGCAGTGTTATCACTCATGGTTATGGCAGCACTGCATAATTCTCTTACTGTCATGCCATCCGTAAGATG
CTTTTCTGTGACTGGTGAGTACTCAACCAAGTCATTCTGAGAATAGTGTATGCGGCGACCGAGTTGCTCT
TGCCCGGCGTCAATACGGGATAATACCGCGCCACATAGCAGAACTTTAAAAGTGCTCATCATTGGAAAAC
GTTCTTCGGGGCGAAAACTCTCAAGGATCTTACCGCTGTTGAGATCCAGTTCGATGTAACCCACTCGTGC
ACCCAACTGATCTTCAGCATCTTTTACTTTCACCAGCGTTTCTGGGTGAGCAAAAACAGGAAGGCAAAAT
GCCGCAAAAAAGGGAATAAGGGCGACACGGAAATGTTGAATACTCATACTCTTCCTTTTTCAATATTATT
GAAGCATTTATCAGGGTTATTGTCTCATGAGCGGATACATATTTGAATGTATTTAGAAAAATAAACAAAT
AGGGGTTCCGCGCACATTTCCCCGAAAAGTGCCACCTG
[124 nt withheld, positions 7809-7932]
C
[91 nt withheld, positions 7934-8024]
A
[49 nt withheld, positions 8026-8074]
CCTTTGACGTTGGAGTCCACGTTCTTT
[37 nt withheld, positions 8102-8138]
ACCCTATCTCGGTCTATTCTTTTGATTTATAAGGGATTTTGCCGATTTCGGCCTATTGGTTAAAAAATGA
GCTGATTTAACAAAAATTTAACGCGAATTTTAACAAAATATTAACGCTTACAATTT
