>Addgene plasmid #26650 | pFLAG-Fbw7α-3'UTR | addgene partial sequence | sequence record 32867 | 26650 with CMV-F
GAGCTCGTTTAGTGAACCGTCAGAATTAACCATGGACTACAAAGACCATGACGGTGATTATAAAGATCAT
GACATCGATTACAAGGATGACGATGACAAGCTTATGAATCAGGAACTGCTCTCTGTGGGCAGCAAAAGAC
GACGAACTGGAGGCTCTCTGAGAGGTAACCCTTCCTCAAGCCAGGTAGATGAAGAACAGATGAATCGTGT
GGTAGAGGAGGAACAGCAACAGCAACTCAGACAACAAGAGGAGGAGCACACTGCAAGGAATGGTGAAGTT
GTTGGAGTAGAACCTAGACCTGGAGGCCAAAATGATTCCCAGCAAGGACAGTTGGAAGAAAACAATAATA
GATTTATTTCGGTAGATGAGGACTCCTCAGGAAACCAAGAAGAACAAGAGGAAGATGAAGAACATGCTGG
TGAACAAGATGAGGAGGATGAGGAGGAGGAGGAGATGGACCAGGAGAGTGACGATTTTGATCAGTCTGAT
GATAGTAGCAGAGAAGATGAACATACACATACTAACAGTGTCACGAACTCCAGTAGTATTGTGGACCTGC
CCGTTCACCAACTCTCCTCCCCATTCTATACAAAAACAACAAAAATGAAAAGAAAGTTGGACCATGGTTC
TGAGGTCCGCTCTTTTTCTTTGGGAAAGAAACCATGCAAAGTCTCAGAATATACAAGTACCACTGGGCTT
GTACCATGTTCAGCAACACCAACAACTTTTGGGGACCTCAGAGCAGCCAATGGCCAAGGGCAACAACGAC
GCCGAATTACATCTGTCCAGCCACCTACAGGCCTCCAGGAATGGCTAAAAATGTTTCAGAGCTGGAGTGG
ACCAGAGAAATTGCTTGCTTTAGATGAACTCATTG
