>Addgene plasmid #26650 | pFLAG-Fbw7α-3'UTR | addgene partial sequence | sequence record 32868 | 26650 with hGH-pA-R
ACTTGCCCTTGCTCCNTACCACCCCCCTCCACCCCATAATATTATAGAAGGACACCTAGTCAGACAAAAT
GATGCAACTTAATTTTATTAGGACAAGGCTGGTGGGCACTGGAGTGGCAACTTCCAGGGCCAGGAGAGGC
ACTGGGGAGGGGTCACAGGGATGCCACCCGGGTCACAGATCCTCTTCTGAGATGAGTTTTTGTTCGGATC
CTCTAGAGTCGACTGGTACCGATATCAGATCCTCTAGAGTCGACTGGTACCGATATCAGATCTAGTGTTA
AACCACTTTCACAGTTCAGCTTGAGTTGTGGCTCTTGGAGAATGAGGCAAACCATTTGACTGTTTCATTC
ATTTTGTTTGTTTGCATGTGAC
